Addgene plasmid #203008: Salsa-BC167-P2F11
Purpose: Expression of barcoded reporter plasmid for PRESTO-Salsa; EGFP/BC167
Depositing lab: Noah Palm. Depositing organization: Yale University. Publication: Highly multiplexed bioactivity screening reveals human and microbiota metabolome-GPCRome interactions. Chen H, Rosen CE, Gonzalez-Hernandez JA, Song D, Potempa J, Ring AM, Palm NW. Cell. 2023 Jul 6;186(14):3095-3110.e19. doi: 10.1016/j.cell.2023.05.024. Epub 2023 Jun 14. PubMed 37321219.
Backbone
  Vector backbone: pCER206
  Vector type: Mammalian Expression
Growth in bacteria
  Bacterial resistance: Ampicillin, 100 μg/mL
  Growth temperature: 37°C
  Growth strain: DH5alpha
  Copy number: High Copy
Gene/Insert
  Gene/Insert name: EGFP/BC167
  Species: Synthetic
  Insert size (bp): 730
  Promoter: Tet Response Element (TRE)
  Cloning method: Restriction Enzyme; 5′ cloning site BsrGI (not destroyed); 3′ cloning site HindIII (not destroyed)
  Sequencing primers: 5′ Custom primer (GAAGCGCGATCACATGG)
Terms and licenses: Academic/Nonprofit Terms; Industry Terms: Not Available to Industry
How to cite: Salsa-BC167-P2F11 was a gift from Noah Palm (Addgene plasmid # 203008 ; http://n2t.net/addgene:203008 ; RRID:Addgene_203008)
