[The description below was written by a language model from this plasmid's Addgene catalogue record and pLannotate feature annotations shown in this document.]
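Description:
Salsa-BC167-P2F11 is a mammalian expression reporter plasmid built on the pCER206 backbone and is one member of a barcoded reporter series for PRESTO-Salsa, a highly multiplexed GPCR bioactivity screening approach. It is about 5.1 kb and is propagated in E. coli as a high-copy plasmid through a ColE1/pUC-type origin, with selection by ampicillin resistance (β-lactamase expressed from its own bla promoter). The record lists no mammalian selection marker, which suggests transient use, although this is not stated outright.

The payload is a synthetic 730 bp EGFP/BC167 insert under a tetracycline response element (TRE). The barcode itself is not annotated, but it was cloned between BsrGI and HindIII sites. It probably sits just downstream of the EGFP coding sequence, where a short multiple-cloning-site fragment is annotated, so that it would be carried on the reporter transcript. The annotated regulatory region looks bidirectional. A tetO array is flanked on one side by a TRE3G-type promoter fragment reading into mammalian codon-optimised EGFP. On the other side a minimal CMV promoter points the opposite way towards a cloning-site fragment, a rabbit β-globin intron and a β-globin polyadenylation signal. No coding sequence is annotated in that second arm beyond a residual β-globin fragment. An SV40 poly(A) signal lies after EGFP, though it is annotated on the reverse strand. The short lacI, large T antigen and aminoglycoside phosphotransferase fragments appear to be backbone remnants rather than functional genes.

Because the TRE is activated by a tetracycline transactivator, reporter transcription would report transactivator activity in the cell. The unique barcode then lets the output of this plasmid be told apart from other barcoded reporters in a pooled readout. The record does not describe the receptor pairing or the readout details.
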