Features (pLannotate 1.2.2; 17 found; start..end, strand, type, name):
      2..55      +  CDS            lacI (fragment): lac repressor; lacI; The lac repressor binds to the lac operator to inhibit transcription in E. coli. This inhibition can be relieved by adding lactose or isopropyl-β-D-thiogalactopyranoside (IPTG).
    388..443     -  polyA_signal   β-globin poly(A) signal: rabbit β-globin polyadenylation signal (Gil and Proudfoot, 1987)
    518..640     -  CDS            HBB: HBB_COLGU - Experimental evidence at transcript level: Swiss-Prot protein existence level 2. Involved in oxygen transport from the lung to the various peripheral tissues. From Colobus guereza (Mantled guereza) (Eastern black-and-white colobus monkey).
    644..1216    -  intron         β-globin intron: intron from rabbit β-globin gene
   1312..1343    -  misc_feature   MCS (fragment): pUC18/19 multiple cloning site
   1437..1475    -  promoter       minimal CMV promoter: human cytomegalovirus (CMV) immediate early promoter
   1493..1708    -  protein_bind   tetracycline response element (fragment): contains seven copies of the tetracycline operator tetO tetracycline repressor TetR
   1708..1753    +  promoter       TRE3GV promoter (fragment): 3rd-generation Tet-responsive promoter that can be activated by binding of Tet-On® 3G, optimized for retroviral and lentiviral vectors
   1829..1856    +  misc_feature   MCS (fragment): pBluescript multiple cloning site
   1861..2580    +  CDS            EGFP: the original enhanced GFP (Yang et al., 1996) mammalian codon-optimized
   2590..2613    +  misc_feature   MCS (fragment): pBluescript multiple cloning site
   2627..2761    -  polyA_signal   SV40 poly(A) signal: SV40 polyadenylation signal
   2784..2867    -  CDS            large T antigen (fragment): large T antigen from SV40 (simian virus 40)
   2861..3091    -  CDS            str (fragment): STR_KLEPN - Protein inferred from homology: Swiss-Prot protein existence level 3. The aminoglycoside phosphotransferases achieve inactivation of their antibiotic substrates by phosphorylation. From Klebsiella pneumoniae.
   3210..3314    +  promoter       AmpR promoter: bla
   3315..4175    +  CDS            AmpR: β-lactamase; bla; confers resistance to ampicillin, carbenicillin, and related antibiotics
   4346..4934    +  rep_origin     ori: high-copy-number ColE1/pMB1/pBR322/pUC origin of replication
>Addgene plasmid #203008 | Salsa-BC167-P2F11 | addgene full sequence | sequence record 421363 | Addgene NGS Result
AGCGCCCAATACGCAAACCGCCTCTCCCCGCGCGTTGGCCGATTCATTAATGCAGTCGAGGGATCTCCAT
AAGAGAAGAGGGACAGCTATGACTGGGAGTAGTCAGGAGAGGAGGAAAAATCTGGCTAGTAAAACATGTA
AGGAAAATTTTAGGGATGTTAAAGAAAAAAATAACACAAAACAAAATATAAAAAAAATCTAACCTCAAGT
CAAGGCTTTTCTATGGAATAAGGAATGGACAGCAGGGGGCTGTTTCATATACTGATGACCTCTTTATAGC
CAACCTTTGTTCATGGCAGCCAGCATATGGGCATATGTTGCCAAACTCTAAACCAAATACTCATTCTGAT
GTTTTAAATGATTTGCCCTCCCATATGTCCTTCCGAGTGAGAGACACAAAAAATTCCAACACACTATTGC
AATGAAAATAAATTTCCTTTATTAGCCAGAAGTCAGATGCTCAAGGGGCTTCATGATGTCCCCATAATTT
TTGGCAGAGGGAAAAAGATCGATCTCAGTGGTATTTGTGAGCCAGGGCATTGGCCACACCAGCCACCACC
TTCTGATAGGCAGCCTGCACCTGAGGAGTGAATTCTTTGCCAAAATGATGAGACAGCACAACAACCAGCA
CGTTGCCCAGGAGCTGTAGGAAAGAGAAGAAGGCATGAACATGGTTAGCAGAGGGGCCCGGTTTGGACTC
AGAGTATTTTATCCTCATCTCAAACAGTGTATATCATTGTAACCATAAAGAGAAAGGCAGGATGATGACC
AGGGTGTAGTTGTTTCTACCAATAAGAATATTTCCACGCCAGCCAGAATTTATATGCAGAAATATTCTAC
CTTATCATTTAATTATAACAATTGTTCTCTAAAACTGTGCTGAAGTACAATATAATATACCCTGATTGCC
TTGAAAAAAAAGTGATTAGAGAAAGTACTTACAATCTGACAAATAAACAAAAGTGAATTTAAAAATTCGT
TACAAATGCAAGCTAAAGTTTAACGAAAAAGTTACAGAAAATGAAAAGAAAATAAGAGGAGACAATGGTT
GTCAACAGAGTAGAAAGTGAAAGAAACAAAATTATCATGAGGGTCCATGGTGATACAAGGGACATCTTCC
CATTCTAAACAACACCCTGAAAACTTTGCCCCCTCCATATAACATGAATTTTACAATAGCGAAAAAGAAA
GAACAATCAAGGGTCCCCAAACTCACCCTGAAGTTCTCAGCTCTAGAGATATCGTCGAGGCCGCGCTAGC
GTTTAAACTGTCGACCTTAATTAAGAGATCTGCTCGAGGCGCGTCAGCTGACTAGAGGATCCCCGGGTAC
CGAGCTCGAATTCGGGGCCGCGGAGGCTGGATCGGTCCCGGTGTCTTCTATGGAGGTCAAAACAGCGTGG
ATGGCGTCTCCAGGCGATCTGACGGTTCACTAAACGAGCTCTGCTTATATAGGCCTCCCACCGTACACGC
CTACCTCGACCCGGGTACCGAGCTCGACTTTCACTTTTCTCTATCACTGATAGGGAGTGGTAAACTCGAC
TTTCACTTTTCTCTATCACTGATAGGGAGTGGTAAACTCGACTTTCACTTTTCTCTATCACTGATAGGGA
GTGGTAAACTCGACTTTCACTTTTCTCTATCACTGATAGGGAGTGGTAAACTCGACTTTCACTTTTCTCT
ATCACTGATAGGGAGTGGTAAACTCGACCTATATAAGCAGAGCTCGTTTAGTGAACCGTCAGATCGCCTG
GAGACGCCATCCACGCTGTTTTGACCTCCATAGAAGACACCGGGACCGATCCAGCCTCCGCGGCCCCGAA
TTCCTGCAGCGGCCGCTCTAGAACTAGTGGATCCCCGCGGATGGTGAGCAAGGGCGAGGAGCTGTTCACC
GGGGTGGTGCCCATCCTGGTCGAGCTGGACGGCGACGTAAACGGCCACAAGTTCAGCGTGTCCGGCGAGG
GCGAGGGCGATGCCACCTACGGCAAGCTGACCCTGAAGTTCATCTGCACCACCGGCAAGCTGCCCGTGCC
CTGGCCCACCCTCGTGACCACCCTGACCTACGGCGTGCAGTGCTTCAGCCGCTACCCCGACCACATGAAG
CAGCACGACTTCTTCAAGTCCGCCATGCCCGAAGGCTACGTCCAGGAGCGCACCATCTTCTTCAAGGACG
ACGGCAACTACAAGACCCGCGCCGAGGTGAAGTTCGAGGGCGACACCCTGGTGAACCGCATCGAGCTGAA
GGGCATCGACTTCAAGGAGGACGGCAACATCCTGGGGCACAAGCTGGAGTACAACTACAACAGCCACAAC
GTCTATATCATGGCCGACAAGCAGAAGAACGGCATCAAGGTGAACTTCAAGATCCGCCACAACATCGAGG
ACGGCAGCGTGCAGCTCGCCGACCACTACCAGCAGAACACCCCCATCGGCGACGGCCCCGTGCTGCTGCC
CGACAACCACTACCTGAGCACCCAGTCCGCCCTGAGCAAAGACCCCAACGAGAAGCGCGATCACATGGTC
CTGCTGGAGTTCGTGACCGCCGCCGGGATCACTCTCGGCATGGACGAGCTGTACAAGTAAACAAATCTGG
GAATTCGATATCAAGCTTGTCGACCTAGTTCTAGAGGATCCAGACATGATAAGATACATTGATGAGTTTG
GACAAACCACAACTAGAATGCAGTGAAAAAAATGCTTTATTTGTGAAATTTGTGATGCTATTGCTTTATT
TGTAACCATTATAAGCTGCAATAAACAAGTTAACAACAACAATTGCATTCATTTTATGTTTCAGGTTCAG
GGGGAGGTGTGGGAGGTTTTTTAAAGCAAGTAAAACCTCTACAAATGTGGTATGGCTGATTATGATCCTG
CAAGCCTCGTCGTCCTGGCCGGACCACGCTATCTGTGCAAGGTCCCCGGCCCCGGACGCGCGCTCCATGA
GCAGAGCGCCCGCCGCCGAGGCGAAGACTCGGGCGGCGCCCTGCCCGTCCCACCAGGTCAACAGGCGGTA
ACCGGCCTCTTCATCGGGAATGCGCGCGACCTTCAGCATCGCCGGCATGTCCCCCTGGCGGACGGGAAGT
ATCCAGCTCGACCAAGCTGGCCGCGTCGAGTGAAGACGAAAGGGCCTCGTGATACGCCTATTTTTATAGG
TTAATGTCATGATAATAATGGTTTCTTAGACGTCAGGTGGCACTTTTCGGGGAAATGTGCGCGGAACCCC
TATTTGTTTATTTTTCTAAATACATTCAAATATGTATCCGCTCATGAGACAATAACCCTGATAAATGCTT
CAATAATATTGAAAAAGGAAGAGTATGAGTATTCAACATTTCCGTGTCGCCCTTATTCCCTTTTTTGCGG
CATTTTGCCTTCCTGTTTTTGCTCACCCAGAAACGCTGGTGAAAGTAAAAGATGCTGAAGATCAGTTGGG
TGCACGAGTGGGTTACATCGAACTGGATCTCAACAGCGGTAAGATCCTTGAGAGTTTTCGCCCCGAAGAA
CGTTTTCCAATGATGAGCACTTTTAAAGTTCTGCTATGTGGCGCGGTATTATCCCGTGTTGACGCCGGGC
AAGAGCAACTCGGTCGCCGCATACACTATTCTCAGAATGACTTGGTTGAGTACTCACCAGTCACAGAAAA
GCATCTTACGGATGGCATGACAGTAAGAGAATTATGCAGTGCTGCCATAACCATGAGTGATAACACTGCG
GCCAACTTACTTCTGACAACGATCGGAGGACCGAAGGAGCTAACCGCTTTTTTGCACAACATGGGGGATC
ATGTAACTCGCCTTGATCGTTGGGAACCGGAGCTGAATGAAGCCATACCAAACGACGAGCGTGACACCAC
GATGCCTGTAGCAATGGCAACAACGTTGCGCAAACTATTAACTGGCGAACTACTTACTCTAGCTTCCCGG
CAACAATTAATAGACTGGATGGAGGCGGATAAAGTTGCAGGACCACTTCTGCGCTCGGCCCTTCCGGCTG
GCTGGTTTATTGCTGATAAATCTGGAGCCGGTGAGCGTGGGTCTCGCGGTATCATTGCAGCACTGGGGCC
AGATGGTAAGCCCTCCCGTATCGTAGTTATCTACACGACGGGGAGTCAGGCAACTATGGATGAACGAAAT
AGACAGATCGCTGAGATAGGTGCCTCACTGATTAAGCATTGGTAACTGTCAGACCAAGTTTACTCATATA
TACTTTAGATTGATTTAAAACTTCATTTTTAATTTAAAAGGATCTAGGTGAAGATCCTTTTTGATAATCT
CATGACCAAAATCCCTTAACGTGAGTTTTCGTTCCACTGAGCGTCAGACCCCGTAGAAAAGATCAAAGGA
TCTTCTTGAGATCCTTTTTTTCTGCGCGTAATCTGCTGCTTGCAAACAAAAAAACCACCGCTACCAGCGG
TGGTTTGTTTGCCGGATCAAGAGCTACCAACTCTTTTTCCGAAGGTAACTGGCTTCAGCAGAGCGCAGAT
ACCAAATACTGTTCTTCTAGTGTAGCCGTAGTTAGGCCACCACTTCAAGAACTCTGTAGCACCGCCTACA
TACCTCGCTCTGCTAATCCTGTTACCAGTGGCTGCTGCCAGTGGCGATAAGTCGTGTCTTACCGGGTTGG
ACTCAAGACGATAGTTACCGGATAAGGCGCAGCGGTCGGGCTGAACGGGGGGTTCGTGCACACAGCCCAG
CTTGGAGCGAACGACCTACACCGAACTGAGATACCTACAGCGTGAGCTATGAGAAAGCGCCACGCTTCCC
GAAGGGAGAAAGGCGGACAGGTATCCGGTAAGCGGCAGGGTCGGAACAGGAGAGCGCACGAGGGAGCTTC
CAGGGGGAAACGCCTGGTATCTTTATAGTCCTGTCGGGTTTCGCCACCTCTGACTTGAGCGTCGATTTTT
GTGATGCTCGTCAGGGGGGCGGAGCCTATGGAAAAACGCCAGCAACGCGGCCTTTTTACGGTTCCTGGCC
TTTTGCTGGCCTTTTGCTCACATGTTCTTTCCTGCGTTATCCCCTGATTCTGTGGATAACCGTATTACCG
CCTTTGAGTGAGCTGATACCGCTCGCCGCAGCCGAACGACCGAGCGCAGCGAGTCAGTGAGCGAGGAAGC
GGAAG
