>Addgene plasmid #203008 | Salsa-BC167-P2F11 | depositor partial sequence | sequence record 393881 | BC167
ACAAATCTGG
